Addgene plasmid #153176: pDONR221 SARS-CoV-2 S-frag4_nostop
Purpose: Gateway-compatible Entry vector, with a fragmented insert of S gene's CDS from SARS-CoV-2 isolate Wuhan-Hu-1
Depositing lab: Fritz Roth & Mikko Taipale. Depositing organization: Sinai Health System. Publication: A Comprehensive, Flexible Collection of SARS-CoV-2 Coding Regions. Kim DK, Knapp JJ, Kuang D, Chawla A, Cassonnet P, Lee H, Sheykhkarimli D, Samavarchi-Tehrani P, Abdouni H, Rayhan A, Li R, Pogoutse O, Coyaud E, van der Werf S, Demeret C, Gingras AC, Taipale M, Raught B, Jacob Y, Roth FP. G3 (Bethesda). 2020 Aug 6. pii: g3.120.401554. doi: 10.1534/g3.120.401554. PubMed 32763951.
Backbone
  Vector backbone: pDONR221
  Backbone manufacturer: Invitrogen
  Backbone size w/o insert (bp): 4762
  Vector type: Gateway-compatible Entry vector
Growth in bacteria
  Bacterial resistance: Kanamycin, 50 μg/mL
  Growth temperature: 37°C
  Growth strain: DH5alpha
  Copy number: Unknown
Gene/Insert
  Gene/Insert name: S-frag4
  Species: SARS-CoV-2 isolate Wuhan-Hu-1
  Insert size (bp): 2016
  Mutation: Many synonymous changes due to codon optimization
  Cloning method: Gateway Cloning
  Sequencing primers: 5′ M13F; 3′ M13R
Resource information
  A portion of this plasmid was derived from a plasmid made by: Synthesized from GenScript
Terms and licenses: Academic/Nonprofit Terms; Industry Terms
How to cite: pDONR221 SARS-CoV-2 S-frag4_nostop was a gift from Fritz Roth & Mikko Taipale (Addgene plasmid # 153176 ; http://n2t.net/addgene:153176 ; RRID:Addgene_153176)
