[The description below was written by a language model from this plasmid's Addgene catalogue record and pLannotate feature annotations shown in this document.]
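Description:
pDONR221 SARS-CoV-2 S-frag4_nostop is a Gateway-compatible entry clone built on the Invitrogen pDONR221 backbone and carrying a fragment of the spike (S) coding sequence from SARS-CoV-2 isolate Wuhan-Hu-1. It is a bacterial cloning vector with no promoter annotated to drive the insert. It is maintained in E. coli through a high-copy ColE1/pUC-type origin and selected with kanamycin via the aph(3')-Ia KanR gene. The rrnB T1 and T2 transcription terminators sit upstream of the cloning region, where they insulate the insert from read-through transcription originating in the backbone. Short lacZα and lacI remnants are also annotated and appear to be non-functional fragments.

The insert, called S-frag4, derives from synthesized DNA and differs from the native viral sequence by many synonymous changes introduced by codon optimization. As the "nostop" name indicates, the stop codon is omitted, which allows in-frame C-terminal fusions once the fragment is moved into a destination vector. The catalogue gives an insert size of 2016 bp, whereas the annotation software marks a spike-matching region of roughly 2.2 kb in the 4,560 nt sequenced plasmid; the record does not explain this difference, nor does it state which residues of spike the fragment covers. Only one recombination site is annotated, an attL-type site (labelled attL3 by the software) immediately upstream of the insert. A downstream attL partner would be expected in an entry clone but is not listed in the feature table.

The plasmid belongs to a collection of SARS-CoV-2 coding regions. It serves as a source clone for LR Clonase transfer of this spike fragment into expression vectors of the user's choice, such as tagged constructs for protein interaction or localization studies.
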