Features (pLannotate 1.2.2; 8 found; start..end, strand, type, name):
     47..74      -  terminator     rrnB T2 terminator: transcription terminator T2 from the E. coli rrnB gene
    206..249     +  terminator     rrnB T1 terminator: Escherichia coli rrnB; transcription terminator T1 from the E. coli rrnB gene
    296..332     -  CDS            lacZα (fragment): LacZα fragment of β-galactosidase; lacZ fragment
    349..444     +  protein_bind   attL3: mutant version of attL; recombination site for the Gateway® LR reaction LR Clonase™
    450..2639    +  CDS            S (fragment): SPIKE_SARS2 - Experimental evidence at protein level: Swiss-Prot protein existence level 1. [Spike glycoprotein]: May down-regulate host tetherin (BST2) by lysosomal degradation, thereby counteracting its antiviral activity. From Severe acute respiratory syndrome coronavirus 2 (2019-nCoV) (SARS-CoV-2).
   2733..3542    +  CDS            KanR: aminoglycoside phosphotransferase; aph(3')-Ia; confers resistance to kanamycin in bacteria or G418 (Geneticin®) in eukaryotes
   3689..4277    +  rep_origin     ori: high-copy-number ColE1/pMB1/pBR322/pUC origin of replication
   4460..4552    +  CDS            lacI (fragment): lac repressor; lacI; The lac repressor binds to the lac operator to inhibit transcription in E. coli. This inhibition can be relieved by adding lactose or isopropyl-β-D-thiogalactopyranoside (IPTG).
>Addgene plasmid #153176 | pDONR221 SARS-CoV-2 S-frag4_nostop | addgene full sequence | sequence record 298343 | Addgene NGS Result
CAATTAATACGCGTACCGCTAGCCAGGAAGAGTTTGTAGAAACGCAAAAAGGCCATCCGTCAGGATGGCC
TTCTGCTTAGTTTGATGCCTGGCAGTTTATGGCGGGCGTCCTGCCCGCCACCCTCCGGGCCGTTGCTTCA
CAACGTTCAAATCCGCTCCCGGCGGATTTGTCCTACTCAGGAGAGCGTTCACCGACAAACAACAGATAAA
ACGAAAGGCCCAGTCTTCCGACTGAGCCTTTCGTTTTATTTGATGCCTGGCAGTTCCCTACTCTCGCGTT
AACGCTAGCATGGATGTTTTCCCAGTCACGACGTTGTAAAACGACGGCCAGTCTTAAGCTCGGGCCCCAA
ATAATGATTTTATTTTGACTGATAGTGACCTGTTCGTTGCAACAAATTGATGAGCAATGCTTTTTTATAA
TGCCAACTTTGTACAAAAAAGTTGGCATGGTGAACCTGACCACCAGAACCCAGCTGCCACCTGCCTACAC
CAACTCCTTCACCAGGGGCGTGTACTACCCAGACAAGGTGTTCAGATCCAGCGTGCTGCACTCTACCCAG
GACCTGTTCCTGCCATTCTTCTCTAACGTGACCTGGTTCCACGCCATCCACGTGTCTGGAACCAACGGCA
CCAAGAGATTCGACAACCCAGTGCTGCCATTCAACGACGGCGTGTACTTCGCTTCTACCGAGAAGTCTAA
CATCATCAGGGGTTGGATCTTCGGAACCACCCTGGACTCTAAGACCCAGTCTCTGCTGATCGTGAACAAC
GCTACCAACGTGGTGATCAAGGTGTGCGAGTTCCAGTTCTGCAACGACCCATTCCTGGGAGTGTACTACC
ACAAGAACAACAAGTCTTGGATGGAAAGCGAGTTCAGGGTGTACAGCTCTGCTAACAACTGCACCTTCGA
GTACGTGTCTCAGCCTTTCCTGATGGACCTGGAAGGAAAGCAGGGAAACTTCAAGAACCTGAGAGAGTTC
GTGTTCAAGAACATCGACGGTTACTTCAAGATATACAGCAAGCACACCCCAATCAACCTGGTGAGGGACC
TGCCACAGGGTTTCTCTGCTCTGGAGCCCCTGGTGGACCTGCCAATCGGCATCAACATCACCAGGTTCCA
GACCCTGCTGGCTCTGCACAGGTCTTACCTGACCCCAGGCGACAGCAGCTCTGGATGGACCGCCGGCGCC
GCTGCTTACTACGTGGGATACCTGCAGCCAAGGACCTTCCTGCTGAAGTACAACGAAAACGGCACCATCA
CCGACGCCGTGGACTGCGCTCTGGACCCACTGTCTGAGACCAAGTGCACCCTGAAGTCTTTCACCGTGGA
AAAGGGAATCTACCAGACCAGCAACTTCCGCGTGCAGCCCACCGAGTCTATCGTGAGATTCCCAAACATC
ACCAACCTGTGCCCATTCGGAGAAGTGTTCAACGCTACCAGGTTCGCCAGCGTGTACGCTTGGAACAGGA
AGAGAATCAGCAACTGCGTGGCCGACTACTCTGTGCTGTACAACTCTGCCTCCTTCTCCACCTTCAAGTG
CTACGGCGTGTCCCCAACCAAGCTGAACGACCTGTGCTTCACCAACGTGTACGCTGACTCCTTCGTGATC
AGAGGAGACGAAGTGAGACAGATCGCTCCCGGTCAGACCGGAAAGATCGCCGACTACAACTACAAGCTGC
CAGACGACTTCACCGGTTGCGTGATCGCTTGGAACTCTAACAACCTGGACTCTAAGGTGGGAGGCAACTA
CAACTACCTGTACAGGCTGTTCCGCAAGAGCAACCTGAAGCCTTTCGAAAGGGACATCAGCACCGAAATC
TACCAGGCTGGATCTACCCCATGCAACGGAGTGGAAGGATTCAACTGCTACTTCCCTCTGCAGTCTTACG
GATTCCAGCCAACCAACGGAGTGGGATACCAGCCATACAGAGTGGTGGTGCTGTCTTTCGAGCTGCTGCA
CGCTCCTGCTACCGTGTGCGGACCAAAGAAGTCTACCAACCTGGTGAAGAACAAGTGCGTGAACTTCAAC
TTCAACGGACTGACCGGAACCGGAGTGCTGACCGAATCCAACAAGAAGTTCCTGCCTTTCCAGCAGTTCG
GTAGAGACATCGCCGACACCACCGACGCTGTGAGAGACCCACAGACCCTGGAAATCCTGGACATCACCCC
CTGCTCTTTCGGAGGAGTGAGCGTGATCACCCCAGGAACCAACACCTCCAACCAGGTGGCCGTGCTGTAC
CAGGACGTGAACTGCACCGAAGTGCCAGTGGCCATCCACGCTGACCAGCTGACCCCAACCTGGAGAGTGT
ACAGCACCGGATCTAACGTGTTCCAGACCCGTGCCGGCTGCCTGATCGGAGCCGAGCACGTGAACAACTC
CTACGAATGCGACATCCCAATCGGAGCTGGCATCTGCGCTTCTTACCAGACCCAGACCAACAGCCCAAGA
AGGGCCAGATCCTACCCAACTTTCTTGTACAAAGTTGGCATTATAAGAAAGCATTGCTTATCAATTTGTT
GCAACGAACAGGTCACTATCAGTCAAAATAAAATCATTATTTGCCATCCAGCTGATATCCCCTATAGTGA
GTCGTATTACATGGTCATAGCTGTTTCCTGGCAGCTCTGGCCCGTGTCTCAAAATCTCTGATGTTACATT
GCACAAGATAAAAATATATCATCATGAACAATAAAACTGTCTGCTTACATAAACAGTAATACAAGGGGTG
TTATGAGCCATATTCAACGGGAAACGTCGAGGCCGCGATTAAATTCCAACATGGATGCTGATTTATATGG
GTATAAATGGGCTCGCGATAATGTCGGGCAATCAGGTGCGACAATCTATCGCTTGTATGGGAAGCCCGAT
GCGCCAGAGTTGTTTCTGAAACATGGCAAAGGTAGCGTTGCCAATGATGTTACAGATGAGATGGTCAGAC
TAAACTGGCTGACGGAATTTATGCCTCTTCCGACCATCAAGCATTTTATCCGTACTCCTGATGATGCATG
GTTACTCACCACTGCGATCCCCGGAAAAACAGCATTCCAGGTATTAGAAGAATATCCTGATTCAGGTGAA
AATATTGTTGATGCGCTGGCAGTGTTCCTGCGCCGGTTGCATTCGATTCCTGTTTGTAATTGTCCTTTTA
ACAGCGATCGCGTATTTCGTCTCGCTCAGGCGCAATCACGAATGAATAACGGTTTGGTTGATGCGAGTGA
TTTTGATGACGAGCGTAATGGCTGGCCTGTTGAACAAGTCTGGAAAGAAATGCATAAACTTTTGCCATTC
TCACCGGATTCAGTCGTCACTCATGGTGATTTCTCACTTGATAACCTTATTTTTGACGAGGGGAAATTAA
TAGGTTGTATTGATGTTGGACGAGTCGGAATCGCAGACCGATACCAGGATCTTGCCATCCTATGGAACTG
CCTCGGTGAGTTTTCTCCTTCATTACAGAAACGGCTTTTTCAAAAATATGGTATTGATAATCCTGATATG
AATAAATTGCAGTTTCATTTGATGCTCGATGAGTTTTTCTAATCAGAATTGGTTAATTGGTTGTAACACT
GGCAGAGCATTACGCTGACTTGACGGGACGGCGCAAGCTCATGACCAAAATCCCTTAACGTGAGTTACGC
GTCGTTCCACTGAGCGTCAGACCCCGTAGAAAAGATCAAAGGATCTTCTTGAGATCCTTTTTTTCTGCGC
GTAATCTGCTGCTTGCAAACAAAAAAACCACCGCTACCAGCGGTGGTTTGTTTGCCGGATCAAGAGCTAC
CAACTCTTTTTCCGAAGGTAACTGGCTTCAGCAGAGCGCAGATACCAAATACTGTTCTTCTAGTGTAGCC
GTAGTTAGGCCACCACTTCAAGAACTCTGTAGCACCGCCTACATACCTCGCTCTGCTAATCCTGTTACCA
GTGGCTGCTGCCAGTGGCGATAAGTCGTGTCTTACCGGGTTGGACTCAAGACGATAGTTACCGGATAAGG
CGCAGCGGTCGGGCTGAACGGGGGGTTCGTGCACACAGCCCAGCTTGGAGCGAACGACCTACACCGAACT
GAGATACCTACAGCGTGAGCTATGAGAAAGCGCCACGCTTCCCGAAGGGAGAAAGGCGGACAGGTATCCG
GTAAGCGGCAGGGTCGGAACAGGAGAGCGCACGAGGGAGCTTCCAGGGGGAAACGCCTGGTATCTTTATA
GTCCTGTCGGGTTTCGCCACCTCTGACTTGAGCGTCGATTTTTGTGATGCTCGTCAGGGGGGCGGAGCCT
ATGGAAAAACGCCAGCAACGCGGCCTTTTTACGGTTCCTGGCCTTTTGCTGGCCTTTTGCTCACATGTTC
TTTCCTGCGTTATCCCCTGATTCTGTGGATAACCGTATTACCGCCTTTGAGTGAGCTGATACCGCTCGCC
GCAGCCGAACGACCGAGCGCAGCGAGTCAGTGAGCGAGGAAGCGGAAGAGCGCCCAATACGCAAACCGCC
TCTCCCCGCGCGTTGGCCGATTCATTAATGCAGCTGGCACGACAGGTTTCCCGACTGGAAAGCGGGCAGT
GAGCGCAACG
