>Addgene plasmid #153176 | pDONR221 SARS-CoV-2 S-frag4_nostop | depositor partial sequence | sequence record 296454 | Inserted CDS without stop codon
ATGGTGAACCTGACCACCAGAACCCAGCTGCCACCTGCCTACACCAACTCCTTCACCAGGGGCGTGTACT
ACCCAGACAAGGTGTTCAGATCCAGCGTGCTGCACTCTACCCAGGACCTGTTCCTGCCATTCTTCTCTAA
CGTGACCTGGTTCCACGCCATCCACGTGTCTGGAACCAACGGCACCAAGAGATTCGACAACCCAGTGCTG
CCATTCAACGACGGCGTGTACTTCGCTTCTACCGAGAAGTCTAACATCATCAGGGGTTGGATCTTCGGAA
CCACCCTGGACTCTAAGACCCAGTCTCTGCTGATCGTGAACAACGCTACCAACGTGGTGATCAAGGTGTG
CGAGTTCCAGTTCTGCAACGACCCATTCCTGGGAGTGTACTACCACAAGAACAACAAGTCTTGGATGGAA
AGCGAGTTCAGGGTGTACAGCTCTGCTAACAACTGCACCTTCGAGTACGTGTCTCAGCCTTTCCTGATGG
ACCTGGAAGGAAAGCAGGGAAACTTCAAGAACCTGAGAGAGTTCGTGTTCAAGAACATCGACGGTTACTT
CAAGATATACAGCAAGCACACCCCAATCAACCTGGTGAGGGACCTGCCACAGGGTTTCTCTGCTCTGGAG
CCCCTGGTGGACCTGCCAATCGGCATCAACATCACCAGGTTCCAGACCCTGCTGGCTCTGCACAGGTCTT
ACCTGACCCCAGGCGACAGCAGCTCTGGATGGACCGCCGGCGCCGCTGCTTACTACGTGGGATACCTGCA
GCCAAGGACCTTCCTGCTGAAGTACAACGAAAACGGCACCATCACCGACGCCGTGGACTGCGCTCTGGAC
CCACTGTCTGAGACCAAGTGCACCCTGAAGTCTTTCACCGTGGAAAAGGGAATCTACCAGACCAGCAACT
TCCGCGTGCAGCCCACCGAGTCTATCGTGAGATTCCCAAACATCACCAACCTGTGCCCATTCGGAGAAGT
GTTCAACGCTACCAGGTTCGCCAGCGTGTACGCTTGGAACAGGAAGAGAATCAGCAACTGCGTGGCCGAC
TACTCTGTGCTGTACAACTCTGCCTCCTTCTCCACCTTCAAGTGCTACGGCGTGTCCCCAACCAAGCTGA
ACGACCTGTGCTTCACCAACGTGTACGCTGACTCCTTCGTGATCAGAGGAGACGAAGTGAGACAGATCGC
TCCCGGTCAGACCGGAAAGATCGCCGACTACAACTACAAGCTGCCAGACGACTTCACCGGTTGCGTGATC
GCTTGGAACTCTAACAACCTGGACTCTAAGGTGGGAGGCAACTACAACTACCTGTACAGGCTGTTCCGCA
AGAGCAACCTGAAGCCTTTCGAAAGGGACATCAGCACCGAAATCTACCAGGCTGGATCTACCCCATGCAA
CGGAGTGGAAGGATTCAACTGCTACTTCCCTCTGCAGTCTTACGGATTCCAGCCAACCAACGGAGTGGGA
TACCAGCCATACAGAGTGGTGGTGCTGTCTTTCGAGCTGCTGCACGCTCCTGCTACCGTGTGCGGACCAA
AGAAGTCTACCAACCTGGTGAAGAACAAGTGCGTGAACTTCAACTTCAACGGACTGACCGGAACCGGAGT
GCTGACCGAATCCAACAAGAAGTTCCTGCCTTTCCAGCAGTTCGGTAGAGACATCGCCGACACCACCGAC
GCTGTGAGAGACCCACAGACCCTGGAAATCCTGGACATCACCCCCTGCTCTTTCGGAGGAGTGAGCGTGA
TCACCCCAGGAACCAACACCTCCAACCAGGTGGCCGTGCTGTACCAGGACGTGAACTGCACCGAAGTGCC
AGTGGCCATCCACGCTGACCAGCTGACCCCAACCTGGAGAGTGTACAGCACCGGATCTAACGTGTTCCAG
ACCCGTGCCGGCTGCCTGATCGGAGCCGAGCACGTGAACAACTCCTACGAATGCGACATCCCAATCGGAG
CTGGCATCTGCGCTTCTTACCAGACCCAGACCAACAGCCCAAGAAGGGCCAGATCC
